Addgene plasmid #129820: pRDAX-317 C-Tag IFP1.4[1] L32 {Esp3I(2x)} EBPF2
Purpose: PPI (BiFC/TriFC) assay vector
Depositing lab: Gary Lewin. Depositing organization: Max-Delbrueck-Centrum fuer Molekulare Medizin (MDC).
Backbone
  Vector backbone: custom built
  Vector type: Mammalian Expression
Growth in bacteria
  Bacterial resistance: Ampicillin, 100 μg/mL
  Growth temperature: 37°C
  Growth strain: DH5alpha
  Copy number: High Copy
Gene/Insert
  Gene/Insert name: IFP1.4
  Species: M. musculus (mouse)
  Cloning method: Restriction Enzyme; 5′ cloning site unknown (unknown if destroyed); 3′ cloning site unknown (unknown if destroyed)
Terms and licenses: Academic/Nonprofit Terms; Industry Terms: Not Available to Industry
How to cite: pRDAX-317 C-Tag IFP1.4[1] L32 {Esp3I(2x)} EBPF2 was a gift from Gary Lewin (Addgene plasmid # 129820 ; http://n2t.net/addgene:129820 ; RRID:Addgene_129820)
