[The description below was written by a language model from this plasmid's Addgene catalogue record and pLannotate feature annotations shown in this document.]
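Description:
pRDAX-317 C-Tag IFP1.4[1] L32 {Esp3I(2x)} EBPF2 is a custom-built mammalian expression plasmid of about 6.4 kb designed as an acceptor vector for protein–protein interaction assays based on bimolecular or trimolecular fluorescence complementation (BiFC/TriFC). It is maintained in E. coli at high copy through a ColE1/pUC-type origin and selected with ampicillin via a β-lactamase gene under its own bla promoter.

The expression unit is driven by the human CMV immediate early enhancer and promoter followed by a chimeric β-globin/immunoglobulin intron, which generally improves mRNA processing and expression. Downstream lies a roughly 390 bp fragment of iFP1.4, a near-infrared fluorescent protein engineered from a Deinococcus radiodurans bacteriophytochrome that needs biliverdin as a cofactor. The catalogue lists the insert species as mouse, which does not match this annotated origin. The name suggests that this is the first split fragment, intended as a C-terminal tag joined through a linker ("L32") to a protein of interest cloned via a pair of Esp3I (type IIS) sites. These sites and the linker are not annotated in the feature table, so their placement is inferred from the name only. An EMCV IRES2 then allows cap-independent translation of EBFP2 from the same transcript, giving a blue fluorescent marker of transfected cells independent of complementation. A second chimeric intron, WPRE, and the bGH polyadenylation signal follow, with a β-globin fragment and rabbit β-globin poly(A) signal further downstream.

In use, a candidate protein fused to this fragment would be co-expressed with a partner carrying the complementary iFP1.4 fragment, with near-infrared signal reporting interaction.
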