Features (pLannotate 1.2.2; 16 found; start..end, strand, type, name):
    155..532     +  enhancer       CMV enhancer: human cytomegalovirus immediate early enhancer
    534..733     +  promoter       CMV promoter: human cytomegalovirus (CMV) immediate early promoter
    872..1004    +  intron         chimeric intron: chimera between introns from human β-globin and immunoglobulin heavy chain genes
   1146..1538    +  CDS            iFP1.4 (fragment): iFP1.4 is a basic (constitutively fluorescent) near ir fluorescent protein published in 2009, derived from Deinococcus radiodurans. It has low acid sensitivity. It requires the cofactor biliverdin for fluorescence.
   1555..2141    +  misc_feature   IRES2: internal ribosome entry site (IRES) of the encephalomyocarditis virus (EMCV)
   2142..2861    +  CDS            EBFP2: enhanced blue variant of GFP (Ai et al., 2007) mammalian codon-optimized
   2907..3039    +  intron         chimeric intron: chimera between introns from human β-globin and immunoglobulin heavy chain genes
   3048..3636    +  misc_feature   WPRE: woodchuck hepatitis virus posttranscriptional regulatory element
   3640..3656    +  misc_feature   MCS (fragment): pUC18/19 multiple cloning site
   3669..3780    +  polyA_signal   bGH poly(A) signal: bovine growth hormone polyadenylation signal
   3876..3894    -  promoter       T3 promoter: promoter for bacteriophage T3 RNA polymerase
   3953..4027    +  CDS            HBB (fragment): HBB_PONPY - Experimental evidence at transcript level: Swiss-Prot protein existence level 2. Involved in oxygen transport from the lung to the various peripheral tissues. From Pongo pygmaeus (Bornean orangutan).
   4098..4153    +  polyA_signal   β-globin poly(A) signal: rabbit β-globin polyadenylation signal (Gil and Proudfoot, 1987)
   4532..5120    -  rep_origin     ori: high-copy-number ColE1/pMB1/pBR322/pUC origin of replication
   5291..6151    -  CDS            AmpR: β-lactamase; bla; confers resistance to ampicillin, carbenicillin, and related antibiotics
   6152..6256    -  promoter       AmpR promoter: bla
>Addgene plasmid #129820 | pRDAX-317 C-Tag IFP1.4[1] L32 {Esp3I(2x)} EBPF2 | addgene full sequence | sequence record 270124 | Addgene NGS Result
GCCTGCCTCCAGGCCTCAATATTGGCCATTAGCCATATTATTCATTGGTTATATAGCATAAATCAATATT
GGCTATTGGCCATTGCATACGTTGTATCTATATCATAATATGTACATTTATATTGGCTCATGTCCAATAT
GACCGCCATGTTGGCATTGATTATTGACTAGTTATTAATAGTAATCAATTACGGGGTCATTAGTTCATAG
CCCATATATGGAGTTCCGCGTTACATAACTTACGGTAAATGGCCCGCCTGGCTGACCGCCCAACGACCCC
CGCCCATTGACGTCAATAATGACGTATGTTCCCATAGTAACGCCAATAGGGACTTTCCATTGACGTCAAT
GGGTGGAGTATTTACGGTAAACTGCCCACTTGGCAGTACATCAAGTGTATCATATGCCAAGTCCGCCCCC
TATTGACGTCAATGACGGTAAATGGCCCGCCTGGCATTATGCCCAGTACATGACCTTACGGGACTTTCCT
ACTTGGCAGTACATCTACGTATTAGTCATCGCTATTACCATGGTGATGCGGTTTTGGCAGTACACCAATG
GGCGTGGATAGCGGTTTGACTCACGGGGATTTCCAAGTCTCCACCCCATTGACGTCAATGGGAGTTTGTT
TTGGCACCAAAATCAACGGGACTTTCCAAAATGTCGTAATAACCCCGCCCCGTTGACGCAAATGGGCGGT
AGGCGTGTACGGTGGGAGGTCTATATAAGCAGAGCTCGTTTAGTGAACCGTCAGATCACTAGAAGCTTTA
TTGCGGTAGTTTATCACAGTTAAATTGCTAACGCAGTCAGTGCTTCTGACACAACAGTCTCGAACTTAAG
CTGCAGAAGTTGGTCGTGAGGCACTGGGCAGGTAAGTATCAAGGTTACAAGACAGGTTTAAGGAGACCAA
TAGAAACTGGGCTTGTCGAGACAGAGAAGACTCTTGCGTTTCTGATAGGCACCTATTGGTCTTACTGACA
TCCACTTTGCCTTTCTCTCCACAGGTGTCCACTCCCAGGCCACCCGAGACGCCGAGGCACGCCGTCTCCG
ACGTGGGTGGCGGAGGGAGCGAAGGCGGCGGATCCGGAGGGCCTGGCTCTGGCGGAGAGGGGAGCGCTGG
AGGCGGGTCAGCCGGTGGTGGCAGTGCTCGGGATCCATTGCCTTTCTTCCCACCCTTGTACCTCGGTGGA
CCAGAGATCACCACCGAGAACTGCGAGAGGGAACCGATACACATTCCCGGGTCCATTCAGCCCCATGGTG
CGCTGCTGACTGCTGACGGACATTCAGGGGAAGTGCTGCAAGTCAGCCTGAATGCAGCAACCTTTCTGGG
CCAAGAACCCACTGTGCTTCGCGGGCAGACCTTGGCTGCTCTGCTGCCTGAGCAGTGGCCAGCCCTCCAA
GCAGCTCTTCCACCCGGTTGTCCAGACGCCCTCCAGTATCGTGCCACTCTGGACTGGCCTGCTGCCGGCC
ACCTTAGCCTGACAGTGCACAGGGTAGCTGAGCTGCTCATCCTCGAATTCGAGCCCACCGAGGCATGGTA
AGAATTCAGATCCGCCCCTCTCCCTCCCCCCCCCCTAACGTTACTGGCCGAAGCCGCTTGGAATAAGGCC
GGTGTGCGTTTGTCTATATGTTATTTTCCACCATATTGCCGTCTTTTGGCAATGTGAGGGCCCGGAAACC
TGGCCCTGTCTTCTTGACGAGCATTCCTAGGGGTCTTTCCCCTCTCGCCAAAGGAATGCAAGGTCTGTTG
AATGTCGTGAAGGAAGCAGTTCCTCTGGTAGCTTCTTGAAGACAAACAACGTCTGTAGCGACCCTTTGCA
GGCAGCGGAACCCCCCACCTGGCGACAGGTGCCTCTGCGGCCAAAAGCCACGTGTATAAGATACACCTGC
AAAGGCGGCACAACCCCAGTGCCACGTTGTGAGTTGGATAGTTGTGGAAAGAGTCAAATGGCTCTCCTCA
AGCGTATTCAACAAGGGGCTGAAGGATGCCCAGAAGGTACCCCATTGTATGGGATCTGATCTGGGGCCTC
GGTACACATGCTTTACATGTGTTTAGTCGAGGTTAAAAAAACGTCTAGGCCCCCCGAACCACGGGGACGT
GGTTTTCCTTTGAAAAACACGATGATAATATGGCCACAACCATGGTGAGCAAGGGCGAGGAGCTGTTCAC
CGGGGTGGTGCCCATCCTGGTCGAGCTGGACGGCGACGTAAACGGCCACAAGTTCAGCGTGAGGGGCGAG
GGCGAGGGCGATGCCACCAACGGCAAGCTGACCCTGAAGTTCATCTGCACCACCGGCAAGCTGCCCGTGC
CCTGGCCCACCCTCGTGACCACCCTGAGCCACGGCGTGCAGTGCTTCGCCCGCTACCCCGACCACATGAA
GCAGCACGACTTCTTCAAGTCCGCCATGCCCGAAGGCTACGTCCAGGAGCGCACCATCTTCTTCAAGGAC
GACGGCACCTACAAGACCCGCGCCGAGGTGAAGTTCGAGGGCGACACCCTGGTGAACCGCATCGAGCTGA
AGGGCGTCGACTTCAAGGAGGACGGCAACATCCTGGGGCACAAGCTGGAGTACAACTTCAACAGCCACAA
CATCTATATCATGGCCGTCAAGCAGAAGAACGGCATCAAGGTGAACTTCAAGATCCGCCACAACGTGGAG
GACGGCAGCGTGCAGCTCGCCGACCACTACCAGCAGAACACCCCCATCGGCGACGGCCCCGTGCTGCTGC
CCGACAGCCACTACCTGAGCACCCAGTCCGTGCTGAGCAAAGACCCCAACGAGAAGCGCGATCACATGGT
CCTGCTGGAGTTCCGCACCGCCGCCGGGATCACTCTCGGCATGGACGAGCTGTACAAGTAAACCGGTGCT
CGAGGTACCGATGAATAGCTAAGGTCGAGGCCGCAGGTAAGTATCAAGGTTACAAGACAGGTTTAAGGAG
ACCAATAGAAACTGGGCTTGTCGAGACAGAGAAGACTCTTGCGTTTCTGATAGGCACCTATTGGTCTTAC
TGACATCCACTTTGCCTTTCTCTCCACAGGTGTCGACAATCAACCTCTGGATTACAAAATTTGTGAAAGA
TTGACTGGTATTCTTAACTATGTTGCTCCTTTTACGCTATGTGGATACGCTGCTTTAATGCCTTTGTATC
ATGCTATTGCTTCCCGTATGGCTTTCATTTTCTCCTCCTTGTATAAATCCTGGTTGCTGTCTCTTTATGA
GGAGTTGTGGCCCGTTGTCAGGCAACGTGGCGTGGTGTGCACTGTGTTTGCTGACGCAACCCCCACTGGT
TGGGGCATTGCCACCACCTGTCAGCTCCTTTCCGGGACTTTCGCTTTCCCCCTCCCTATTGCCACGGCGG
AACTCATCGCCGCCTGCCTTGCCCGCTGCTGGACAGGGGCTCGGCTGTTGGGCACTGACAATTCCGTGGT
GTTGTCGGGGAAGCTGACGTCCTTTCCATGGCTGCTCGCCTGTGTTGCCACCTGGATTCTGCGCGGGACG
TCCTTCTGCTACGTCCCTTCGGCCCTCAATCCAGCGGACCTTCCTTCCCGCGGCCTGCTGCCGGCTCTGC
GGCCTCTTCCGCGTCTTCGCCTTCGCCCTCAGACGAGTCGGATCTCCCTTTGGGCCGCCTCCCCGCCTGG
AATTCGAGCTCGGTACGATCAGCCTCGACTGTGCCTTCTAGTTGCCAGCCATCTGTTGTTTGCCCCTCCC
CCGTGCCTTCCTTGACCCTGGAAGGTGCCACTCCCACTGTCCTTTCCTAATAAAATGAGGAAATTGCATC
GCATTGTCTGAGTAGGTGTCATTCTATTCTGGGGGGTGGGGTGGGGCAGGACAGCAAGGGGGAGGATTGG
GAAGACAATAGCCCAGCTTTTGTTCCCTTTAGTGAGGGTTAATTGCGCGCTTGGCGTAATCATGGTCATA
GCTGTTTCCTGTGTGAAATTGTTATCCGCTAATTCACTCCTCAGGTGCAGGCTGCCTATCAGAAGGTGGT
GGCTGGTGTGGCCAATGCCCTGGCTCACAAATACCACTGAGATCTTTTTCCCTCTGCCAAAAATTATGGG
GACATCATGAAGCCCCTTGAGCATCTGACTTCTGGCTAATAAAGGAAATTTATTTTCATTGCAATAGTGT
GTTGGAATTTTTTGTGTCTCTCACTCGGAAGGACATATGGGAGGGCAAATCATTTAAAACATCAGAATGA
GTATTTGGTTTAGAGTTTGGCAACATATGCCCATATGCTGGCTGCCATGAACAAAGGTTGGCTATAAAGA
GGTCATCAGTATATGAAACAGCCCCCTGCTGTCCATTCCTTATTCCATAGAAAAGCCTTGACTTGAGGTT
AGATTTTTTTTATATTTTGTTTTGTGTTATTTTTTTCTTTAACATCCCTAAAATTTTCCTTACATGTTTT
ACTAGCCAGATTTTTCCTCCTCTCCTGACTACTCCCAGTCATAGCTGTCCCTCTTCTCTTATGGAGATCG
GCCGGCCGCCGGCGTCGACGCGCGCGGCCGCGGCGCGCCGTTGCTGGCGTTTTTCCATAGGCTCCGCCCC
CCTGACGAGCATCACAAAAATCGACGCTCAAGTCAGAGGTGGCGAAACCCGACAGGACTATAAAGATACC
AGGCGTTTCCCCCTGGAAGCTCCCTCGTGCGCTCTCCTGTTCCGACCCTGCCGCTTACCGGATACCTGTC
CGCCTTTCTCCCTTCGGGAAGCGTGGCGCTTTCTCATAGCTCACGCTGTAGGTATCTCAGTTCGGTGTAG
GTCGTTCGCTCCAAGCTGGGCTGTGTGCACGAACCCCCCGTTCAGCCCGACCGCTGCGCCTTATCCGGTA
ACTATCGTCTTGAGTCCAACCCGGTAAGACACGACTTATCGCCACTGGCAGCAGCCACTGGTAACAGGAT
TAGCAGAGCGAGGTATGTAGGCGGTGCTACAGAGTTCTTGAAGTGGTGGCCTAACTACGGCTACACTAGA
AGAACAGTATTTGGTATCTGCGCTCTGCTGAAGCCAGTTACCTTCGGAAAAAGAGTTGGTAGCTCTTGAT
CCGGCAAACAAACCACCGCTGGTAGCGGTGGTTTTTTTGTTTGCAAGCAGCAGATTACGCGCAGAAAAAA
AGGATCTCAAGAAGATCCTTTGATCTTTTCTACGGGGTCTGACGCTCAGTGGAACGAAAACTCACGTTAA
GGGATTTTGGTCATGAGATTATCAAAAAGGATCTTCACCTAGATCCTTTTAAATTAAAAATGAAGTTTTA
AATCAATCTAAAGTATATATGAGTAAACTTGGTCTGACAGTTACCAATGCTTAATCAGTGAGGCACCTAT
CTCAGCGATCTGTCTATTTCGTTCATCCATAGTTGCCTGACTCCCCGTCGTGTAGATAACTACGATACGG
GAGGGCTTACCATCTGGCCCCAGTGCTGCAATGATACCGCGAGACCCACGCTCACCGGCTCCAGATTTAT
CAGCAATAAACCAGCCAGCCGGAAGGGCCGAGCGCAGAAGTGGTCCTGCAACTTTATCCGCCTCCATCCA
GTCTATTAATTGTTGCCGGGAAGCTAGAGTAAGTAGTTCGCCAGTTAATAGTTTGCGCAACGTTGTTGCC
ATTGCTACAGGCATCGTGGTGTCACGCTCGTCGTTTGGTATGGCTTCATTCAGCTCCGGTTCCCAACGAT
CAAGGCGAGTTACATGATCCCCCATGTTGTGCAAAAAAGCGGTTAGCTCCTTCGGTCCTCCGATCGTTGT
CAGAAGTAAGTTGGCCGCAGTGTTATCACTCATGGTTATGGCAGCACTGCATAATTCTCTTACTGTCATG
CCATCCGTAAGATGCTTTTCTGTGACTGGTGAGTACTCAACCAAGTCATTCTGAGAATAGTGTATGCGGC
GACCGAGTTGCTCTTGCCCGGCGTCAATACGGGATAATACCGCGCCACATAGCAGAACTTTAAAAGTGCT
CATCATTGGAAAACGTTCTTCGGGGCGAAAACTCTCAAGGATCTTACCGCTGTTGAGATCCAGTTCGATG
TAACCCACTCGTGCACCCAACTGATCTTCAGCATCTTTTACTTTCACCAGCGTTTCTGGGTGAGCAAAAA
CAGGAAGGCAAAATGCCGCAAAAAAGGGAATAAGGGCGACACGGAAATGTTGAATACTCATACTCTTCCT
TTTTCAATATTATTGAAGCATTTATCAGGGTTATTGTCTCATGAGCGGATACATATTTGAATGTATTTAG
AAAAATAAACAAATAGGGGTTCCGCGCACATTTCCCCGAAAAGTGCCACCTGACGTCTAAGAAACCATTA
TTATCATGACATTAACCTATAAAAATAGGCGTATCACGAGGCCCTTTCGTCTACGCGCGCGCCGGCGGCG
CGCCGTCGACGGCCGGCCGCGGCCGC
